Addgene plasmid #112253: pET28c_S(-31)-M30_dT7term
Purpose: Expresses the S(-31)-M30 apta-FRET RNA origami structure.
Depositing lab: Ebbe Sloth Andersen. Depositing organization: Aarhus University. Publication: Development of a genetically encodable FRET system using fluorescent RNA aptamers. Jepsen MDE, Sparvath SM, Nielsen TB, Langvad AH, Grossi G, Gothelf KV, Andersen ES. Nat Commun. 2018 Jan 2;9(1):18. doi: 10.1038/s41467-017-02435-x. PubMed 29295996.
Backbone
  Vector backbone: pET28c
  Backbone size w/o insert (bp): 5126
  Total vector size (bp): 5574
  Vector type: Bacterial Expression, Synthetic Biology
Growth in bacteria
  Bacterial resistance: Kanamycin, 50 μg/mL
  Growth temperature: 37°C
  Growth strain: DH5alpha
  Copy number: High Copy
Gene/Insert
  Gene/Insert name: S(-31)-M30 apta-FRET RNA origami with T7 promoter and terminators.
  Species: Synthetic
  Insert size (bp): 448
  Promoter: T7 promoter
  Cloning method: Restriction Enzyme; 5′ cloning site BglII (not destroyed); 3′ cloning site XhoI (not destroyed)
  Sequencing primers: 5′ gctctcccttatgcgactcc; 3′ gctagttattgctcagcgg
Terms and licenses: Academic/Nonprofit Terms; Industry Terms: Not Available to Industry
Depositor comments: pET28c-F30–2xdBroccoli was received as a gift from Samie Jaffrey (Addgene plasmid # 66843).
How to cite: pET28c_S(-31)-M30_dT7term was a gift from Ebbe Sloth Andersen (Addgene plasmid # 112253 ; http://n2t.net/addgene:112253 ; RRID:Addgene_112253)
