[The description below was written by a language model from this plasmid's Addgene catalogue record and pLannotate feature annotations shown in this document.]
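Description:
pET28c_S(-31)-M30_dT7term is a bacterial expression plasmid of about 5.6 kb, built on the pET28c backbone, that produces a non-coding synthetic RNA rather than a protein. It is propagated in E. coli under kanamycin selection from the aph(3')-Ia KanR gene. Replication runs from a ColE1/pMB1-type origin accompanied by the pBR322 bom site and the rop gene. The catalogue lists the plasmid as high copy, although Rop normally moderates copy number. An f1 origin is present, along with lacI under its own promoter and short remnants of the tetracycline resistance gene inherited from the pBR322 lineage.

The payload is a 448 bp synthetic insert cloned between BglII and XhoI, both of which remain intact. It carries its own T7 promoter, the S(-31)-M30 "apta-FRET" RNA origami sequence and a T7 terminator. In both annotated sequences the roughly 360 nt stretch between the promoter and the first terminator has no recognised features, which fits a designed RNA scaffold. The associated publication title describes a genetically encodable FRET system built from fluorescent RNA aptamers, but the record does not name the aptamers in this design. No lac operator is annotated next to the T7 promoter. A second T7 terminator, the native pET28c one, lies just downstream of the insert, which gives the double-terminator arrangement suggested by "dT7term". The short His-tag and T7 gene 10-derived fragments annotated between the two terminators are backbone leftovers with no expected role. Transcription requires T7 RNA polymerase, supplied by a suitable host strain or in vitro. The depositor notes that a pET28c-F30-2xdBroccoli plasmid was received from another laboratory, presumably as the starting vector. The depositor and NGS sequences differ by only four nucleotides in length and show the same feature layout.
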