Features (pLannotate 1.2.2; 17 found; start..end, strand, type, name):
     12..467     +  rep_origin     f1 ori (sequence partly withheld): f1 bacteriophage origin of replication; arrow indicates direction of (+) strand synthesis
    494..551     +  promoter       AmpR promoter (fragment): bla
    560..1375    -  CDS            KanR: aminoglycoside phosphotransferase; aph(3')-Ia; confers resistance to kanamycin in bacteria or G418 (Geneticin®) in eukaryotes
   1497..2085    +  rep_origin     ori: high-copy-number ColE1/pMB1/pBR322/pUC origin of replication
   2271..2413    -  misc_feature   bom: basis of mobility region from pBR322
   2515..2706    -  CDS            rop: Rop protein, which maintains plasmids at low copy number; rop
   2723..3103    +  CDS            YPB1_ECOLX: Protein predicted: Swiss-Prot protein existence level 4. From Escherichia coli.
   3175..3466    -  CDS            TcR (fragment): tetracycline efflux protein; tet; confers resistance to tetracycline
   3481..3502    -  protein_bind   CAP binding site: CAP binding activates transcription in the presence of cAMP. E. coli catabolite activator protein
   3515..4597    -  CDS            lacI: lac repressor; lacI; The lac repressor binds to the lac operator to inhibit transcription in E. coli. This inhibition can be relieved by adding lactose or isopropyl-β-D-thiogalactopyranoside (IPTG).
   4598..4675    -  promoter       lacI promoter: lacI
   4683..4962    -  CDS            TcR (fragment): tetracycline efflux protein; tet; confers resistance to tetracycline
   4973..4991    +  promoter       T7 promoter: promoter for bacteriophage T7 RNA polymerase
   5356..5403    +  terminator     T7 terminator: transcription terminator for bacteriophage T7 RNA polymerase
   5418..5435    +  CDS            9xHis (fragment): 9xHis affinity tag
   5445..5494    +  CDS            SET1 (fragment): solubility-enhancement tag derived from T7 phage gene 10B
   5502..5549    +  terminator     T7 terminator: transcription terminator for bacteriophage T7 RNA polymerase
>Addgene plasmid #112253 | pET28c_S(-31)-M30_dT7term | depositor full sequence | sequence record 211664 | pET28c_S(-31)-M30_dT7term sequence 5574 bps
TGGCGAATGGG
[124 nt withheld, positions 12-135]
C
[91 nt withheld, positions 137-227]
A
[49 nt withheld, positions 229-277]
CCTTTGACGTTGGAGTCCACGTTCTTT
[37 nt withheld, positions 305-341]
ACCCTATCTCGGTCTATTCTTTTGATTTATAAGGGATTTTGCCGATTTCGGCCTATTGGTTAAAAAATGA
GCTGATTTAACAAAAATTTAACGCGAATTTTAACAAAATATTAACGTTTACAATTTCAGGTGGCACTTTT
CGGGGAAATGTGCGCGGAACCCCTATTTGTTTATTTTTCTAAATACATTCAAATATGTATCCGCTCATGA
ATTAATTCTTAGAAAAACTCATCGAGCATCAAATGAAACTGCAATTTATTCATATCAGGATTATCAATAC
CATATTTTTGAAAAAGCCGTTTCTGTAATGAAGGAGAAAACTCACCGAGGCAGTTCCATAGGATGGCAAG
ATCCTGGTATCGGTCTGCGATTCCGACTCGTCCAACATCAATACAACCTATTAATTTCCCCTCGTCAAAA
ATAAGGTTATCAAGTGAGAAATCACCATGAGTGACGACTGAATCCGGTGAGAATGGCAAAAGTTTATGCA
TTTCTTTCCAGACTTGTTCAACAGGCCAGCCATTACGCTCGTCATCAAAATCACTCGCATCAACCAAACC
GTTATTCATTCGTGATTGCGCCTGAGCGAGACGAAATACGCGATCGCTGTTAAAAGGACAATTACAAACA
GGAATCGAATGCAACCGGCGCAGGAACACTGCCAGCGCATCAACAATATTTTCACCTGAATCAGGATATT
CTTCTAATACCTGGAATGCTGTTTTCCCGGGGATCGCAGTGGTGAGTAACCATGCATCATCAGGAGTACG
GATAAAATGCTTGATGGTCGGAAGAGGCATAAATTCCGTCAGCCAGTTTAGTCTGACCATCTCATCTGTA
ACATCATTGGCAACGCTACCTTTGCCATGTTTCAGAAACAACTCTGGCGCATCGGGCTTCCCATACAATC
GATAGATTGTCGCACCTGATTGCCCGACATTATCGCGAGCCCATTTATACCCATATAAATCAGCATCCAT
GTTGGAATTTAATCGCGGCCTAGAGCAAGACGTTTCCCGTTGAATATGGCTCATAACACCCCTTGTATTA
CTGTTTATGTAAGCAGACAGTTTTATTGTTCATGACCAAAATCCCTTAACGTGAGTTTTCGTTCCACTGA
GCGTCAGACCCCGTAGAAAAGATCAAAGGATCTTCTTGAGATCCTTTTTTTCTGCGCGTAATCTGCTGCT
TGCAAACAAAAAAACCACCGCTACCAGCGGTGGTTTGTTTGCCGGATCAAGAGCTACCAACTCTTTTTCC
GAAGGTAACTGGCTTCAGCAGAGCGCAGATACCAAATACTGTCCTTCTAGTGTAGCCGTAGTTAGGCCAC
CACTTCAAGAACTCTGTAGCACCGCCTACATACCTCGCTCTGCTAATCCTGTTACCAGTGGCTGCTGCCA
GTGGCGATAAGTCGTGTCTTACCGGGTTGGACTCAAGACGATAGTTACCGGATAAGGCGCAGCGGTCGGG
CTGAACGGGGGGTTCGTGCACACAGCCCAGCTTGGAGCGAACGACCTACACCGAACTGAGATACCTACAG
CGTGAGCTATGAGAAAGCGCCACGCTTCCCGAAGGGAGAAAGGCGGACAGGTATCCGGTAAGCGGCAGGG
TCGGAACAGGAGAGCGCACGAGGGAGCTTCCAGGGGGAAACGCCTGGTATCTTTATAGTCCTGTCGGGTT
TCGCCACCTCTGACTTGAGCGTCGATTTTTGTGATGCTCGTCAGGGGGGCGGAGCCTATGGAAAAACGCC
AGCAACGCGGCCTTTTTACGGTTCCTGGCCTTTTGCTGGCCTTTTGCTCACATGTTCTTTCCTGCGTTAT
CCCCTGATTCTGTGGATAACCGTATTACCGCCTTTGAGTGAGCTGATACCGCTCGCCGCAGCCGAACGAC
CGAGCGCAGCGAGTCAGTGAGCGAGGAAGCGGAAGAGCGCCTGATGCGGTATTTTCTCCTTACGCATCTG
TGCGGTATTTCACACCGCATATATGGTGCACTCTCAGTACAATCTGCTCTGATGCCGCATAGTTAAGCCA
GTATACACTCCGCTATCGCTACGTGACTGGGTCATGGCTGCGCCCCGACACCCGCCAACACCCGCTGACG
CGCCCTGACGGGCTTGTCTGCTCCCGGCATCCGCTTACAGACAAGCTGTGACCGTCTCCGGGAGCTGCAT
GTGTCAGAGGTTTTCACCGTCATCACCGAAACGCGCGAGGCAGCTGCGGTAAAGCTCATCAGCGTGGTCG
TGAAGCGATTCACAGATGTCTGCCTGTTCATCCGCGTCCAGCTCGTTGAGTTTCTCCAGAAGCGTTAATG
TCTGGCTTCTGATAAAGCGGGCCATGTTAAGGGCGGTTTTTTCCTGTTTGGTCACTGATGCCTCCGTGTA
AGGGGGATTTCTGTTCATGGGGGTAATGATACCGATGAAACGAGAGAGGATGCTCACGATACGGGTTACT
GATGATGAACATGCCCGGTTACTGGAACGTTGTGAGGGTAAACAACTGGCGGTATGGATGCGGCGGGACC
AGAGAAAAATCACTCAGGGTCAATGCCAGCGCTTCGTTAATACAGATGTAGGTGTTCCACAGGGTAGCCA
GCAGCATCCTGCGATGCAGATCCGGAACATAATGGTGCAGGGCGCTGACTTCCGCGTTTCCAGACTTTAC
GAAACACGGAAACCGAAGACCATTCATGTTGTTGCTCAGGTCGCAGACGTTTTGCAGCAGCAGTCGCTTC
ACGTTCGCTCGCGTATCGGTGATTCATTCTGCTAACCAGTAAGGCAACCCCGCCAGCCTAGCCGGGTCCT
CAACGACAGGAGCACGATCATGCGCACCCGTGGGGCCGCCATGCCGGCGATAATGGCCTGCTTCTCGCCG
AAACGTTTGGTGGCGGGACCAGTGACGAAGGCTTGAGCGAGGGCGTGCAAGATTCCGAATACCGCAAGCG
ACAGGCCGATCATCGTCGCGCTCCAGCGAAAGCGGTCCTCGCCGAAAATGACCCAGAGCGCTGCCGGCAC
CTGTCCTACGAGTTGCATGATAAAGAAGACAGTCATAAGTGCGGCGACGATAGTCATGCCCCGCGCCCAC
CGGAAGGAGCTGACTGGGTTGAAGGCTCTCAAGGGCATCGGTCGAGATCCCGGTGCCTAATGAGTGAGCT
AACTTACATTAATTGCGTTGCGCTCACTGCCCGCTTTCCAGTCGGGAAACCTGTCGTGCCAGCTGCATTA
ATGAATCGGCCAACGCGCGGGGAGAGGCGGTTTGCGTATTGGGCGCCAGGGTGGTTTTTCTTTTCACCAG
TGAGACGGGCAACAGCTGATTGCCCTTCACCGCCTGGCCCTGAGAGAGTTGCAGCAAGCGGTCCACGCTG
GTTTGCCCCAGCAGGCGAAAATCCTGTTTGATGGTGGTTAACGGCGGGATATAACATGAGCTGTCTTCGG
TATCGTCGTATCCCACTACCGAGATATCCGCACCAACGCGCAGCCCGGACTCGGTAATGGCGCGCATTGC
GCCCAGCGCCATCTGATCGTTGGCAACCAGCATCGCAGTGGGAACGATGCCCTCATTCAGCATTTGCATG
GTTTGTTGAAAACCGGACATGGCACTCCAGTCGCCTTCCCGTTCCGCTATCGGCTGAATTTGATTGCGAG
TGAGATATTTATGCCAGCCAGCCAGACGCAGACGCGCCGAGACAGAACTTAATGGGCCCGCTAACAGCGC
GATTTGCTGGTGACCCAATGCGACCAGATGCTCCACGCCCAGTCGCGTACCGTCTTCATGGGAGAAAATA
ATACTGTTGATGGGTGTCTGGTCAGAGACATCAAGAAATAACGCCGGAACATTAGTGCAGGCAGCTTCCA
CAGCAATGGCATCCTGGTCATCCAGCGGATAGTTAATGATCAGCCCACTGACGCGTTGCGCGAGAAGATT
GTGCACCGCCGCTTTACAGGCTTCGACGCCGCTTCGTTCTACCATCGACACCACCACGCTGGCACCCAGT
TGATCGGCGCGAGATTTAATCGCCGCGACAATTTGCGACGGCGCGTGCAGGGCCAGACTGGAGGTGGCAA
CGCCAATCAGCAACGACTGTTTGCCCGCCAGTTGTTGTGCCACGCGGTTGGGAATGTAATTCAGCTCCGC
CATCGCCGCTTCCACTTTTTCCCGCGTTTTCGCAGAAACGTGGCTGGCCTGGTTCACCACGCGGGAAACG
GTCTGATAAGAGACACCGGCATACTCTGCGACATCGTATAACGTTACTGGTTTCACATTCACCACCCTGA
ATTGACTCTCTTCCGGGCGCTATCATGCCATACCGCGAAAGGTTTTGCGCCATTCGATGGTGTCCGGGAT
CTCGACGCTCTCCCTTATGCGACTCCTGCATTAGGAAGCAGCCCAGTAGTAGGTTGAGGCCGTTGAGCAC
CGCCGCCGCAAGGAATGGTGCATGCAAGGAGATGGCGCCCAACAGTCCCCCGGCCACGGGGCCTGCCACC
ATACCCACGCCGAAACAAGCGCTCATGAGCCCGAAGTGGCGAGCCCGATCTTCCCCATCGGTGATGTCGG
CGATATAGGCGCCAGCAACCGCACCTGTGGCGCCGGTGATGCCGGCCACGATGCGTCCGGCGTAGAGGAT
CGAGATCTTTCTAATACGACTCACTATAGGGAGATCGAGCGACTTCCGACTTCGGTCGGGAGTCGCCGTG
CGGTAAGGACGGGTCCCTAGCTAATTCGTTAGTTAGGTTGAGTAGAGTGTGAGACCGTACGGGCTGGTGA
AGCCTCCACGCCAGCCTCGGTCTCCCGCAGTAGGATCGGACTGAAGGAGGCACGGTCCCAGCCGAAGTGT
CTTGCTTCGGCAAGGCACTTTGGCTGCTAGACTGGCTGGTTCGTTCGATACGCAGCGAAGGGACGGTGCG
GAGAGGAGAGCTGCGTGTCGAACGGACCAGCTAGTTTAGGATTCTATTGCGAATTCCCTAGCATAACCCC
GCGGGGCCTCTTCGGGGGTCTCGCGGGGTTTTTTGCTGAAAGACCTAGCATAACCCCTTGGGGCCTCTAA
ACGGGTCTTGAGGGGTTTTTTGCTGAAAGACTCGAGCACCACCACCACCACCACTGAGATCCGGCTGCTA
ACAAAGCCCGAAAGGAAGCTGAGTTGGCTGCTGCCACCGCTGAGCAATAACTAGCATAACCCCTTGGGGC
CTCTAAACGGGTCTTGAGGGGTTTTTTGCTGAAAGGAGGAACTATATCCGGAT
