Features (pLannotate 1.2.2; 17 found; start..end, strand, type, name):
      1..19      +  promoter       T7 promoter: promoter for bacteriophage T7 RNA polymerase
    384..431     +  terminator     T7 terminator: transcription terminator for bacteriophage T7 RNA polymerase
    446..463     +  CDS            9xHis (fragment): 9xHis affinity tag
    473..522     +  CDS            SET1 (fragment): solubility-enhancement tag derived from T7 phage gene 10B
    530..577     +  terminator     T7 terminator: transcription terminator for bacteriophage T7 RNA polymerase
    614..1042    +  rep_origin     f1 ori (sequence partly withheld): f1 bacteriophage origin of replication; arrow indicates direction of (+) strand synthesis
   1095..1152    +  promoter       AmpR promoter (fragment): bla
   1161..1976    -  CDS            KanR: aminoglycoside phosphotransferase; aph(3')-Ia; confers resistance to kanamycin in bacteria or G418 (Geneticin®) in eukaryotes
   2098..2686    +  rep_origin     ori: high-copy-number ColE1/pMB1/pBR322/pUC origin of replication
   2872..3011    -  misc_feature   bom: basis of mobility region from pBR322
   3113..3304    -  CDS            rop: Rop protein, which maintains plasmids at low copy number; rop
   3321..3701    +  CDS            YPB1_ECOLX: Protein predicted: Swiss-Prot protein existence level 4. From Escherichia coli.
   3773..4064    -  CDS            TcR (fragment): tetracycline efflux protein; tet; confers resistance to tetracycline
   4079..4100    -  protein_bind   CAP binding site: CAP binding activates transcription in the presence of cAMP. E. coli catabolite activator protein
   4113..5195    -  CDS            lacI: lac repressor; lacI; The lac repressor binds to the lac operator to inhibit transcription in E. coli. This inhibition can be relieved by adding lactose or isopropyl-β-D-thiogalactopyranoside (IPTG).
   5196..5273    -  promoter       lacI promoter: lacI
   5281..5560    -  CDS            TcR (fragment): tetracycline efflux protein; tet; confers resistance to tetracycline
>Addgene plasmid #112253 | pET28c_S(-31)-M30_dT7term | addgene full sequence | sequence record 217237 | Addgene NGS Result
TAATACGACTCACTATAGGGAGATCGAGCGACTTCCGACTTCGGTCGGGAGTCGCCGTGCGGTAAGGACG
GGTCCCTAGCTAATTCGTTAGTTAGGTTGAGTAGAGTGTGAGACCGTACGGGCTGGTGAAGCCTCCACGC
CAGCCTCGGTCTCCCGCAGTAGGATCGGACTGAAGGAGGCACGGTCCCAGCCGAAGTGTCTTGCTTCGGC
AAGGCACTTTGGCTGCTAGACTGGCTGGTTCGTTCGATACGCAGCGAAGGGACGGTGCGGAGAGGAGAGC
TGCGTGTCGAACGGACCAGCTAGTTTAGGATTCTATTGCGAATTCCCTAGCATAACCCCGCGGGGCCTCT
TCGGGGGTCTCGCGGGGTTTTTTGCTGAAAGACCTAGCATAACCCCTTGGGGCCTCTAAACGGGTCTTGA
GGGGTTTTTTGCTGAAAGACTCGAGCACCACCACCACCACCACTGAGATCCGGCTGCTAACAAAGCCCGA
AAGGAAGCTGAGTTGGCTGCTGCCACCGCTGAGCAATAACTAGCATAACCCCTTGGGGCCTCTAAACGGG
TCTTGAGGGGTTTTTTGCTGAAAGGAGGAACTATATCCGGATTGGCGAATGGG
[124 nt withheld, positions 614-737]
C
[91 nt withheld, positions 739-829]
A
[49 nt withheld, positions 831-879]
CCTTTGACGTTGGAGTCCACGTTCTTT
[37 nt withheld, positions 907-943]
ACCCTATCTCGGTCTATTCTTTTGATTTATAAGGGATTTTGCCGATTTCGGCCTATTGGTTAAAAAATGA
GCTGATTTAACAAAAATTTAACGCGAATTTTAACAAAATATTAACGCTTACAATTTAGGTGGCACTTTTC
GGGGAAATGTGCGCGGAACCCCTATTTGTTTATTTTTCTAAATACATTCAAATATGTATCCGCTCATGAA
TTAATTCTTAGAAAAACTCATCGAGCATCAAATGAAACTGCAATTTATTCATATCAGGATTATCAATACC
ATATTTTTGAAAAAGCCGTTTCTGTAATGAAGGAGAAAACTCACCGAGGCAGTTCCATAGGATGGCAAGA
TCCTGGTATCGGTCTGCGATTCCGACTCGTCCAACATCAATACAACCTATTAATTTCCCCTCGTCAAAAA
TAAGGTTATCAAGTGAGAAATCACCATGAGTGACGACTGAATCCGGTGAGAATGGCAAAAGTTTATGCAT
TTCTTTCCAGACTTGTTCAACAGGCCAGCCATTACGCTCGTCATCAAAATCACTCGCATCAACCAAACCG
TTATTCATTCGTGATTGCGCCTGAGCGAGACGAAATACGCGATCGCTGTTAAAAGGACAATTACAAACAG
GAATCGAATGCAACCGGCGCAGGAACACTGCCAGCGCATCAACAATATTTTCACCTGAATCAGGATATTC
TTCTAATACCTGGAATGCTGTTTTCCCGGGGATCGCAGTGGTGAGTAACCATGCATCATCAGGAGTACGG
ATAAAATGCTTGATGGTCGGAAGAGGCATAAATTCCGTCAGCCAGTTTAGTCTGACCATCTCATCTGTAA
CATCATTGGCAACGCTACCTTTGCCATGTTTCAGAAACAACTCTGGCGCATCGGGCTTCCCATACAATCG
ATAGATTGTCGCACCTGATTGCCCGACATTATCGCGAGCCCATTTATACCCATATAAATCAGCATCCATG
TTGGAATTTAATCGCGGCCTAGAGCAAGACGTTTCCCGTTGAATATGGCTCATAACACCCCTTGTATTAC
TGTTTATGTAAGCAGACAGTTTTATTGTTCATGACCAAAATCCCTTAACGTGAGTTTTCGTTCCACTGAG
CGTCAGACCCCGTAGAAAAGATCAAAGGATCTTCTTGAGATCCTTTTTTTCTGCGCGTAATCTGCTGCTT
GCAAACAAAAAAACCACCGCTACCAGCGGTGGTTTGTTTGCCGGATCAAGAGCTACCAACTCTTTTTCCG
AAGGTAACTGGCTTCAGCAGAGCGCAGATACCAAATACTGTCCTTCTAGTGTAGCCGTAGTTAGGCCACC
ACTTCAAGAACTCTGTAGCACCGCCTACATACCTCGCTCTGCTAATCCTGTTACCAGTGGCTGCTGCCAG
TGGCGATAAGTCGTGTCTTACCGGGTTGGACTCAAGACGATAGTTACCGGATAAGGCGCAGCGGTCGGGC
TGAACGGGGGGTTCGTGCACACAGCCCAGCTTGGAGCGAACGACCTACACCGAACTGAGATACCTACAGC
GTGAGCTATGAGAAAGCGCCACGCTTCCCGAAGGGAGAAAGGCGGACAGGTATCCGGTAAGCGGCAGGGT
CGGAACAGGAGAGCGCACGAGGGAGCTTCCAGGGGGAAACGCCTGGTATCTTTATAGTCCTGTCGGGTTT
CGCCACCTCTGACTTGAGCGTCGATTTTTGTGATGCTCGTCAGGGGGGCGGAGCCTATGGAAAAACGCCA
GCAACGCGGCCTTTTTACGGTTCCTGGCCTTTTGCTGGCCTTTTGCTCACATGTTCTTTCCTGCGTTATC
CCCTGATTCTGTGGATAACCGTATTACCGCCTTTGAGTGAGCTGATACCGCTCGCCGCAGCCGAACGACC
GAGCGCAGCGAGTCAGTGAGCGAGGAAGCGGAAGAGCGCCTGATGCGGTATTTTCTCCTTACGCATCTGT
GCGGTATTTCACACCGCAATGGTGCACTCTCAGTACAATCTGCTCTGATGCCGCATAGTTAAGCCAGTAT
ACACTCCGCTATCGCTACGTGACTGGGTCATGGCTGCGCCCCGACACCCGCCAACACCCGCTGACGCGCC
CTGACGGGCTTGTCTGCTCCCGGCATCCGCTTACAGACAAGCTGTGACCGTCTCCGGGAGCTGCATGTGT
CAGAGGTTTTCACCGTCATCACCGAAACGCGCGAGGCAGCTGCGGTAAAGCTCATCAGCGTGGTCGTGAA
GCGATTCACAGATGTCTGCCTGTTCATCCGCGTCCAGCTCGTTGAGTTTCTCCAGAAGCGTTAATGTCTG
GCTTCTGATAAAGCGGGCCATGTTAAGGGCGGTTTTTTCCTGTTTGGTCACTGATGCCTCCGTGTAAGGG
GGATTTCTGTTCATGGGGGTAATGATACCGATGAAACGAGAGAGGATGCTCACGATACGGGTTACTGATG
ATGAACATGCCCGGTTACTGGAACGTTGTGAGGGTAAACAACTGGCGGTATGGATGCGGCGGGACCAGAG
AAAAATCACTCAGGGTCAATGCCAGCGCTTCGTTAATACAGATGTAGGTGTTCCACAGGGTAGCCAGCAG
CATCCTGCGATGCAGATCCGGAACATAATGGTGCAGGGCGCTGACTTCCGCGTTTCCAGACTTTACGAAA
CACGGAAACCGAAGACCATTCATGTTGTTGCTCAGGTCGCAGACGTTTTGCAGCAGCAGTCGCTTCACGT
TCGCTCGCGTATCGGTGATTCATTCTGCTAACCAGTAAGGCAACCCCGCCAGCCTAGCCGGGTCCTCAAC
GACAGGAGCACGATCATGCGCACCCGTGGGGCCGCCATGCCGGCGATAATGGCCTGCTTCTCGCCGAAAC
GTTTGGTGGCGGGACCAGTGACGAAGGCTTGAGCGAGGGCGTGCAAGATTCCGAATACCGCAAGCGACAG
GCCGATCATCGTCGCGCTCCAGCGAAAGCGGTCCTCGCCGAAAATGACCCAGAGCGCTGCCGGCACCTGT
CCTACGAGTTGCATGATAAAGAAGACAGTCATAAGTGCGGCGACGATAGTCATGCCCCGCGCCCACCGGA
AGGAGCTGACTGGGTTGAAGGCTCTCAAGGGCATCGGTCGAGATCCCGGTGCCTAATGAGTGAGCTAACT
TACATTAATTGCGTTGCGCTCACTGCCCGCTTTCCAGTCGGGAAACCTGTCGTGCCAGCTGCATTAATGA
ATCGGCCAACGCGCGGGGAGAGGCGGTTTGCGTATTGGGCGCCAGGGTGGTTTTTCTTTTCACCAGTGAG
ACGGGCAACAGCTGATTGCCCTTCACCGCCTGGCCCTGAGAGAGTTGCAGCAAGCGGTCCACGCTGGTTT
GCCCCAGCAGGCGAAAATCCTGTTTGATGGTGGTTAACGGCGGGATATAACATGAGCTGTCTTCGGTATC
GTCGTATCCCACTACCGAGATATCCGCACCAACGCGCAGCCCGGACTCGGTAATGGCGCGCATTGCGCCC
AGCGCCATCTGATCGTTGGCAACCAGCATCGCAGTGGGAACGATGCCCTCATTCAGCATTTGCATGGTTT
GTTGAAAACCGGACATGGCACTCCAGTCGCCTTCCCGTTCCGCTATCGGCTGAATTTGATTGCGAGTGAG
ATATTTATGCCAGCCAGCCAGACGCAGACGCGCCGAGACAGAACTTAATGGGCCCGCTAACAGCGCGATT
TGCTGGTGACCCAATGCGACCAGATGCTCCACGCCCAGTCGCGTACCGTCTTCATGGGAGAAAATAATAC
TGTTGATGGGTGTCTGGTCAGAGACATCAAGAAATAACGCCGGAACATTAGTGCAGGCAGCTTCCACAGC
AATGGCATCCTGGTCATCCAGCGGATAGTTAATGATCAGCCCACTGACGCGTTGCGCGAGAAGATTGTGC
ACCGCCGCTTTACAGGCTTCGACGCCGCTTCGTTCTACCATCGACACCACCACGCTGGCACCCAGTTGAT
CGGCGCGAGATTTAATCGCCGCGACAATTTGCGACGGCGCGTGCAGGGCCAGACTGGAGGTGGCAACGCC
AATCAGCAACGACTGTTTGCCCGCCAGTTGTTGTGCCACGCGGTTGGGAATGTAATTCAGCTCCGCCATC
GCCGCTTCCACTTTTTCCCGCGTTTTCGCAGAAACGTGGCTGGCCTGGTTCACCACGCGGGAAACGGTCT
GATAAGAGACACCGGCATACTCTGCGACATCGTATAACGTTACTGGTTTCACATTCACCACCCTGAATTG
ACTCTCTTCCGGGCGCTATCATGCCATACCGCGAAAGGTTTTGCGCCATTCGATGGTGTCCGGGATCTCG
ACGCTCTCCCTTATGCGACTCCTGCATTAGGAAGCAGCCCAGTAGTAGGTTGAGGCCGTTGAGCACCGCC
GCCGCAAGGAATGGTGCATGCAAGGAGATGGCGCCCAACAGTCCCCCGGCCACGGGGCCTGCCACCATAC
CCACGCCGAAACAAGCGCTCATGAGCCCGAAGTGGCGAGCCCGATCTTCCCCATCGGTGATGTCGGCGAT
ATAGGCGCCAGCAACCGCACCTGTGGCGCCGGTGATGCCGGCCACGATGCGTCCGGCGTAGAGGATCGAG
ATCTTTC
